>Addgene plasmid #155071 | pLCHKO_SFRS7_exon_deletion_3 | addgene full sequence | sequence record 308587 | Addgene NGS Result
CTTTACACTTTATGCTTCCGGCTCGTATGTTGTGTGGAATTGTGAGCGGATAACAATTTCACACAGGAAA
CAGCTATGACCATGATTACGCCAAGCGCGCAATTAACCCTCACTAAAGGGAACAAAAGCTGGAGCTGCAA
GCTTAATGTAGTCTTATGCAATACTCTTGTAGTCTTGCAACATGGTAACGATGAGTTAGCAACATGCCTT
ACAAGGAGAGAAAAAGCACCGTGCATGCCGATTGGTGGAAGTAAGGTGGTACGATCGTGCCTTATTAGGA
AGGCAACAGACGGGTCTGACATGGATTGGACGAACCACTGAATTGCCGCATTGCAGAGATATTGTATTTA
AGTGCCTAGCTCGATACATAAACGGGTCTCTCTGGTTAGACCAGATCTGAGCCTGGGAGCTCTCTGGCTA
ACTAGGGAACCCACTGCTTAAGCCTCAATAAAGCTTGCCTTGAGTGCTTCAAGTAGTGTGTGCCCGTCTG
TTGTGTGACTCTGGTAACTAGAGATCCCTCAGACCCTTTTAGTCAGTGTGGAAAATCTCTAGCAGTGGCG
CCCGAACAGGGACTTGAAAGCGAAAGGGAAACCAGAGGAGCTCTCTCGACGCAGGACTCGGCTTGCTGAA
GCGCGCACGGCAAGAGGCGAGGGGCGGCGACTGGTGAGTACGCCAAAAATTTTGACTAGCGGAGGCTAGA
AGGAGAGAGATGGGTGCGAGAGCGTCAGTATTAAGCGGGGGAGAATTAGATCGCGATGGGAAAAAATTCG
GTTAAGGCCAGGGGGAAAGAAAAAATATAAATTAAAACATATAGTATGGGCAAGCAGGGAGCTAGAACGA
TTCGCAGTTAATCCTGGCCTGTTAGAAACATCAGAAGGCTGTAGACAAATACTGGGACAGCTACAACCAT
CCCTTCAGACAGGATCAGAAGAACTTAGATCATTATATAATACAGTAGCAACCCTCTATTGTGTGCATCA
AAGGATAGAGATAAAAGACACCAAGGAAGCTTTAGACAAGATAGAGGAAGAGCAAAACAAAAGTAAGACC
ACCGCACAGCAAGCGGCCGCTGATCTTCAGACCTGGAGGAGGAGATATGAGGGACAATTGGAGAAGTGAA
TTATATAAATATAAAGTAGTAAAAATTGAACCATTAGGAGTAGCACCCACCAAGGCAAAGAGAAGAGTGG
TGCAGAGAGAAAAAAGAGCAGTGGGAATAGGAGCTTTGTTCCTTGGGTTCTTGGGAGCAGCAGGAAGCAC
TATGGGCGCAGCGTCAATGACGCTGACGGTACAGGCCAGACAATTATTGTCTGGTATAGTGCAGCAGCAG
AACAATTTGCTGAGGGCTATTGAGGCGCAACAGCATCTGTTGCAACTCACAGTCTGGGGCATCAAGCAGC
TCCAGGCAAGAATCCTGGCTGTGGAAAGATACCTAAAGGATCAACAGCTCCTGGGGATTTGGGGTTGCTC
TGGAAAACTCATTTGCACCACTGCTGTGCCTTGGAATGCTAGTTGGAGTAATAAATCTCTGGAACAGATT
TGGAATCACACGACCTGGATGGAGTGGGACAGAGAAATTAACAATTACACAAGCTTAATACACTCCTTAA
TTGAAGAATCGCAAAACCAGCAAGAAAAGAATGAACAAGAATTATTGGAATTAGATAAATGGGCAAGTTT
GTGGAATTGGTTTAACATAACAAATTGGCTGTGGTATATAAAATTATTCATAATGATAGTAGGAGGCTTG
GTAGGTTTAAGAATAGTTTTTGCTGTACTTTCTATAGTGAATAGAGTTAGGCAGGGATATTCACCATTAT
CGTTTCAGACCCACCTCCCAACCCCGAGGGGACCCAGAGAATTCAAAAAAAAATTGGTCCTGTGAGTACT
TGGTAATCTACACTTAGTAGAAATTAGCACCGACTCGGTGCCACTTTTTCAAGTTGATAACGGACTAGCC
TTATTTCAACTTGCTATGCTGTTTCCAGCATAGCTCTGAAACTTGTTAGAACTGATAGGTGCCGGTACCT
CGTCCTTTCCACAAGATATATAAAGCCAAGAAATCGAAATACTTTCAAGTTACGGTAAGCATATGATAGT
CCATTTTAAAACATAATTTTAAAACTGCAAACTACCCAAGAAATTATTACTTTCTACGTCACGTATTTTG
TACTAATATCTTTGTGTTTACAGTCAAATTAATTCTAATTATCTCTCTAACAGCCTTGTATCGTATATGC
AAATATGAAGGAATCATGGGAAATAGGCCCTCGAATTCTAGATCTTGAGACAAATGGCAGTATTCATCCA
CAATTTTAAAAGAAAAGGGGGGATTGGGGGGTACAGTGCAGGGGAAAGAATAGTAGACATAATAGCAACA
GACATACAAACTAAAGAATTACAAAAACAAATTACAAAAATTCAAAATTTTCGGGTTTATTACAGGGACA
GCAGAGATCCACTTTGGCGCCGGCTCGAGGGGGCCCGGGTTGCGCCTTTTCCAAGGCAGCCCTGGGTTTG
CGCAGGGACGCGGCTGCTCTGGGCGTGGTTCCGGGAAACGCAGCGGCGCCGACCCTGGGTCTCGCACATT
CTTCACGTCCGTTCGCAGCGTCACCCGGATCTTCGCCGCTACCCTTGTGGGCCCCCCGGCGACGCTTCCT
GCTCCGCCCCTAAGTCGGGAAGGTTCCTTGCGGTTCGCGGCGTGCCGGACGTGACAAACGGAAGCCGCAG
CTCACACTAGTACCCTCGCAGACGGACAGCGCCAGGGAGCAATGGCAGCGCGCCGACCGCGATGGGCTGT
GGCCAATAGCGGCTGCTCAGCAGGGCGCGCCGAGAGCAGCGGCCGGGAAGGGGCGGTGCGGGAGGCGGGG
TGTGGGGCGGTAGTGTGGGCCCTGTTCCTGCCCGCGCGGTGTTCCGCATTCTGCAAGCCTCCGGAGCGCA
CGTCGGCAGTCGGCTCCCTCGTTGACCGAATCACCGACCTCTCTCCCCAGGGGGATCCACCGGAGCTTAC
CATGACCGAGTACAAGCCCACGGTGCGCCTCGCCACCCGCGACGACGTCCCCAGGGCCGTACGCACCCTC
GCCGCCGCGTTCGCCGACTACCCCGCCACGCGCCACACCGTCGATCCGGACCGCCACATCGAGCGGGTCA
CCGAGCTGCAAGAACTCTTCCTCACGCGCGTCGGGCTCGACATCGGCAAGGTGTGGGTCGCGGACGACGG
CGCCGCCGTGGCGGTCTGGACCACGCCGGAGAGCGTCGAAGCGGGGGCGGTGTTCGCCGAGATCGGCCCG
CGCATGGCCGAGTTGAGCGGTTCCCGGCTGGCCGCGCAGCAACAGATGGAAGGCCTCCTGGCGCCGCACC
GGCCCAAGGAGCCCGCGTGGTTCCTGGCCACCGTCGGTGTTTCGCCCGACCACCAGGGCAAGGGTCTGGG
CAGCGCCGTCGTGCTCCCCGGAGTGGAGGCGGCCGAGCGCGCCGGGGTGCCCGCCTTCCTGGAGACCTCC
GCGCCCCGCAACCTCCCCTTCTACGAGCGGCTCGGCTTCACCGTCACCGCCGACGTCGAGGTGCCCGAAG
GACCGCGCACCTGGTGCATGACCCGCAAGCCCGGTGCCTGAACGCGTTAAGTCGACAATCAACCTCTGGA
TTACAAAATTTGTGAAAGATTGACTGGTATTCTTAACTATGTTGCTCCTTTTACGCTATGTGGATACGCT
GCTTTAATGCCTTTGTATCATGCTATTGCTTCCCGTATGGCTTTCATTTTCTCCTCCTTGTATAAATCCT
GGTTGCTGTCTCTTTATGAGGAGTTGTGGCCCGTTGTCAGGCAACGTGGCGTGGTGTGCACTGTGTTTGC
TGACGCAACCCCCACTGGTTGGGGCATTGCCACCACCTGTCAGCTCCTTTCCGGGACTTTCGCTTTCCCC
CTCCCTATTGCCACGGCGGAACTCATCGCCGCCTGCCTTGCCCGCTGCTGGACAGGGGCTCGGCTGTTGG
GCACTGACAATTCCGTGGTGTTGTCGGGGAAATCATCGTCCTTTCCTTGGCTGCTCGCCTGTGTTGCCAC
CTGGATTCTGCGCGGGACGTCCTTCTGCTACGTCCCTTCGGCCCTCAATCCAGCGGACCTTCCTTCCCGC
GGCCTGCTGCCGGCTCTGCGGCCTCTTCCGCGTCTTCGCCTTCGCCCTCAGACGAGTCGGATCTCCCTTT
GGGCCGCCTCCCCGCGTCGACTTTAAGACCAATGACTTACAAGGCAGCTGTAGATCTTAGCCACTTTTTA
AAAGAAAAGGGGGGACTGGAAGGGCTAATTCACTCCCAACGAAGACAAGATCTGCTTTTTGCTTGTACTG
GGTCTCTCTGGTTAGACCAGATCTGAGCCTGGGAGCTCTCTGGCTAACTAGGGAACCCACTGCTTAAGCC
TCAATAAAGCTTGCCTTGAGTGCTTCAAGTAGTGTGTGCCCGTCTGTTGTGTGACTCTGGTAACTAGAGA
TCCCTCAGACCCTTTTAGTCAGTGTGGAAAATCTCTAGCAGTACGTATAGTAGTTCATGTCATCTTATTA
TTCAGTATTTATAACTTGCAAAGAAATGAATATCAGAGAGTGAGAGGAACTTGTTTATTGCAGCTTATAA
TGGTTACAAATAAAGCAATAGCATCACAAATTTCACAAATAAAGCATTTTTTTCACTGCATTCTAGTTGT
GGTTTGTCCAAACTCATCAATGTATCTTATCATGTCTGGCTCTAGCTATCCCGCCCCTAACTCCGCCCAT
CCCGCCCCTAACTCCGCCCAGTTCCGCCCATTCTCCGCCCCATGGCTGACTAATTTTTTTTATTTATGCA
GAGGCCGAGGCCGCCTCGGCCTCTGAGCTATTCCAGAAGTAGTGAGGAGGCTTTTTTGGAGGCCTAGGGA
CGTACCCAATTCGCCCTATAGTGAGTCGTATTACGCGCGCTCACTGGCCGTCGTTTTACAACGTCGTGAC
TGGGAAAACCCTGGCGTTACCCAACTTAATCGCCTTGCAGCACATCCCCCTTTCGCCAGCTGGCGTAATA
GCGAAGAGGCCCGCACCGATCGCCCTTCCCAACAGTTGCGCAGCCTGAATGGCGAATGGG
[124 nt withheld, positions 5101-5224]
C
[91 nt withheld, positions 5226-5316]
A
[49 nt withheld, positions 5318-5366]
CCTTTGACGTTGGAGTCCACGTTCTTT
[37 nt withheld, positions 5394-5430]
ACCCTATCTCGGTCTATTCTTTTGATTTATAAGGGATTTTGCCGATTTCGGCCTATTGGTTAAAAAATGA
GCTGATTTAACAAAAATTTAACGCGAATTTTAACAAAATATTAACGCTTACAATTTAGGTGGCACTTTTC
GGGGAAATGTGCGCGGAACCCCTATTTGTTTATTTTTCTAAATACATTCAAATATGTATCCGCTCATGAG
ACAATAACCCTGATAAATGCTTCAATAATATTGAAAAAGGAAGAGTATGAGTATTCAACATTTCCGTGTC
GCCCTTATTCCCTTTTTTGCGGCATTTTGCCTTCCTGTTTTTGCTCACCCAGAAACGCTGGTGAAAGTAA
AAGATGCTGAAGATCAGTTGGGTGCACGAGTGGGTTACATCGAACTGGATCTCAACAGCGGTAAGATCCT
TGAGAGTTTTCGCCCCGAAGAACGTTTTCCAATGATGAGCACTTTTAAAGTTCTGCTATGTGGCGCGGTA
TTATCCCGTATTGACGCCGGGCAAGAGCAACTCGGTCGCCGCATACACTATTCTCAGAATGACTTGGTTG
AGTACTCACCAGTCACAGAAAAGCATCTTACGGATGGCATGACAGTAAGAGAATTATGCAGTGCTGCCAT
AACCATGAGTGATAACACTGCGGCCAACTTACTTCTGACAACGATCGGAGGACCGAAGGAGCTAACCGCT
TTTTTGCACAACATGGGGGATCATGTAACTCGCCTTGATCGTTGGGAACCGGAGCTGAATGAAGCCATAC
CAAACGACGAGCGTGACACCACGATGCCTGTAGCAATGGCAACAACGTTGCGCAAACTATTAACTGGCGA
ACTACTTACTCTAGCTTCCCGGCAACAATTAATAGACTGGATGGAGGCGGATAAAGTTGCAGGACCACTT
CTGCGCTCGGCCCTTCCGGCTGGCTGGTTTATTGCTGATAAATCTGGAGCCGGTGAGCGTGGGTCTCGCG
GTATCATTGCAGCACTGGGGCCAGATGGTAAGCCCTCCCGTATCGTAGTTATCTACACGACGGGGAGTCA
GGCAACTATGGATGAACGAAATAGACAGATCGCTGAGATAGGTGCCTCACTGATTAAGCATTGGTAACTG
TCAGACCAAGTTTACTCATATATACTTTAGATTGATTTAAAACTTCATTTTTAATTTAAAAGGATCTAGG
TGAAGATCCTTTTTGATAATCTCATGACCAAAATCCCTTAACGTGAGTTTTCGTTCCACTGAGCGTCAGA
CCCCGTAGAAAAGATCAAAGGATCTTCTTGAGATCCTTTTTTTCTGCGCGTAATCTGCTGCTTGCAAACA
AAAAAACCACCGCTACCAGCGGTGGTTTGTTTGCCGGATCAAGAGCTACCAACTCTTTTTCCGAAGGTAA
CTGGCTTCAGCAGAGCGCAGATACCAAATACTGTTCTTCTAGTGTAGCCGTAGTTAGGCCACCACTTCAA
GAACTCTGTAGCACCGCCTACATACCTCGCTCTGCTAATCCTGTTACCAGTGGCTGCTGCCAGTGGCGAT
AAGTCGTGTCTTACCGGGTTGGACTCAAGACGATAGTTACCGGATAAGGCGCAGCGGTCGGGCTGAACGG
GGGGTTCGTGCACACAGCCCAGCTTGGAGCGAACGACCTACACCGAACTGAGATACCTACAGCGTGAGCT
ATGAGAAAGCGCCACGCTTCCCGAAGGGAGAAAGGCGGACAGGTATCCGGTAAGCGGCAGGGTCGGAACA
GGAGAGCGCACGAGGGAGCTTCCAGGGGGAAACGCCTGGTATCTTTATAGTCCTGTCGGGTTTCGCCACC
TCTGACTTGAGCGTCGATTTTTGTGATGCTCGTCAGGGGGGCGGAGCCTATGGAAAAACGCCAGCAACGC
GGCCTTTTTACGGTTCCTGGCCTTTTGCTGGCCTTTTGCTCACATGTTCTTTCCTGCGTTATCCCCTGAT
TCTGTGGATAACCGTATTACCGCCTTTGAGTGAGCTGATACCGCTCGCCGCAGCCGAACGACCGAGCGCA
GCGAGTCAGTGAGCGAGGAAGCGGAAGAGCGCCCAATACGCAAACCGCCTCTCCCCGCGCGTTGGCCGAT
TCATTAATGCAGCTGGCACGACAGGTTTCCCGACTGGAAAGCGGGCAGTGAGCGCAACGCAATTAATGTG
AGTTAGCTCACTCATTAGGCACCCCAGG
Features (pLannotate 1.2.2; 27 found; start..end, strand, type, name):
      2..32      +  promoter       lac promoter: promoter for the E. coli lac operon
     40..56      +  protein_bind   lac operator: The lac repressor binds to the lac operator to inhibit transcription in E. coli. This inhibition can be relieved by adding lactose or isopropyl-β-D-thiogalactopyranoside (IPTG). lac repressor encoded by lacI
    101..119     +  promoter       T3 promoter: promoter for bacteriophage T3 RNA polymerase
    147..373     +  promoter       RSV promoter: Rous sarcoma virus enhancer/promoter
    374..554     +  LTR            5' LTR (truncated): truncated 5' long terminal repeat (LTR) from HIV-1
    601..726     +  misc_feature   HIV-1 Ψ: packaging signal of human immunodeficiency virus type 1
    710..1073    +  CDS            HIV-1 gag (fragment): gag protein from human immunodeficiency virus 1; gag
   1219..1452    +  misc_feature   RRE: The Rev response element (RRE) of HIV-1 allows for Rev-dependent mRNA export from the nucleus to the cytoplasm.
   1829..1855    +  CDS            Rev (fragment): human immunodeficiency virus 1 (HIV-1) Rev protein; rev; enhances nuclear export of unspliced and incompletely spliced viral mRNAs
   1917..1984    -  misc_RNA       tracrRNA (fragment): trans-activating CRISPR RNA for the Streptococcus pyogenes CRISPR/Cas9 system
   2032..2272    -  promoter       U6 promoter: RNA polymerase III promoter for human U6 snRNA
   2314..2431    +  misc_feature   cPPT/CTS: central polypurine tract and central termination sequence of HIV-1
   2490..2990    +  promoter       hPGK promoter: human phosphoglycerate kinase 1 promoter
   3012..3611    +  CDS            PuroR (fragment): puromycin N-acetyltransferase; pac from Streptomyces; confers resistance to puromycin
   3627..4215    +  misc_feature   WPRE: woodchuck hepatitis virus posttranscriptional regulatory element
   4266..4285    +  misc_feature   cPPT/CTS (fragment): central polypurine tract and central termination sequence of HIV-1
   4287..4520    +  LTR            3' LTR (ΔU3): self-inactivating 3' long terminal repeat (LTR) from HIV-1
   4598..4719    +  polyA_signal   SV40 poly(A) signal: SV40 polyadenylation signal
   4759..4894    +  rep_origin     SV40 ori: SV40 origin of replication
   4915..4933    -  promoter       T7 promoter: promoter for bacteriophage T7 RNA polymerase
   4941..5096    +  CDS            lacZα (fragment): LacZα fragment of β-galactosidase; lacZ fragment
   5101..5529    +  rep_origin     f1 ori (sequence partly withheld): f1 bacteriophage origin of replication; arrow indicates direction of (+) strand synthesis
   5582..5686    +  promoter       AmpR promoter: bla
   5687..6547    +  CDS            AmpR: β-lactamase; bla; confers resistance to ampicillin, carbenicillin, and related antibiotics
   6718..7306    +  rep_origin     ori: high-copy-number ColE1/pMB1/pBR322/pUC origin of replication
   7489..7581    +  CDS            lacI (fragment): lac repressor; lacI; The lac repressor binds to the lac operator to inhibit transcription in E. coli. This inhibition can be relieved by adding lactose or isopropyl-β-D-thiogalactopyranoside (IPTG).
   7594..7615    +  protein_bind   CAP binding site: CAP binding activates transcription in the presence of cAMP. E. coli catabolite activator protein
