[The description below was written by a language model from this plasmid's Addgene catalogue record and pLannotate feature annotations shown in this document.]
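Description:
pLCHKO_SFRS7_exon_deletion_3 is a lentiviral CRISPR guide-expression plasmid built on the pLCHKO backbone and belonging to the CHyMErA system, in which SpCas9 and LbCas12a are used together. It is propagated in E. coli through a high-copy ColE1/pUC-type origin with ampicillin resistance (AmpR). An f1 origin, an SV40 origin and remnants of lac/lacZα cloning-vector sequence are also present. The viral portion has a third-generation, self-inactivating layout. An RSV promoter drives a truncated HIV-1 5' LTR, followed by the Ψ packaging signal with a gag fragment, the RRE for Rev-dependent export of the genomic RNA, a cPPT/CTS, a WPRE and a ΔU3 3' LTR with a downstream SV40 polyadenylation signal.

The payload is a roughly 150 bp hybrid guide RNA (hgRNA) transcribed from a human U6 RNA polymerase III promoter. The feature table and the depositor's comment agree that this cassette lies on the antisense strand relative to the viral genome. According to the record, the hgRNA fuses a Cas9 spacer and its tracrRNA-derived scaffold to an LbCas12a direct repeat and a second spacer, so a single transcript supplies one guide to each nuclease. The two guides are intended to delete an exon of human SFRS7, presumably through paired cuts around it, although the record does not say which exon is targeted. The insert was cloned through BfuAI sites that were destroyed in the process. A separate hPGK promoter drives puromycin N-acetyltransferase for selection of transduced mammalian cells. No nuclease is encoded on this plasmid, so Cas9 and Cas12a must be provided separately. The construct is suited to exon-resolution loss-of-function studies.
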