Addgene plasmid #155071: pLCHKO_SFRS7_exon_deletion_3
Purpose: Lentiviral plasmid for expressing U6 driven hybrid guide (hg)RNA for deletion of SFRS7 exon using SpCas9 and LbCas12a nucleases (CHyMErA system)
Depositing lab: Benjamin Blencowe & Jason Moffat. Depositing organization: University of Toronto. Publication: Genetic interaction mapping and exon-resolution functional genomics with a hybrid Cas9-Cas12a platform. Gonatopoulos-Pournatzis T, Aregger M, Brown KR, Farhangmehr S, Braunschweig U, Ward HN, Ha KCH, Weiss A, Billmann M, Durbic T, Myers CL, Blencowe BJ, Moffat J. Nat Biotechnol. 2020 May;38(5):638-648. doi: 10.1038/s41587-020-0437-z. Epub 2020 Mar 16. PubMed 32249828.
Backbone
  Vector backbone: pLCHKO
  Backbone size w/o insert (bp): 7481
  Vector type: Mammalian Expression, Lentiviral, CRISPR
  Selectable markers: Puromycin
Growth in bacteria
  Bacterial resistance: Ampicillin, 100 μg/mL
  Growth temperature: 30°C
  Growth strain: NEB Stable
  Copy number: High Copy
Gene/Insert
  Gene/Insert name: (hg)RNA for deletion of SFRS7 exon using SpCas9 and LbCas12a nucleases
  gRNA/shRNA sequence: GCACCTATCAGTTCTAACAAgtttcagagctatgctggaaacagcatagcaagttgaaataaggctagtccgttatcaacttgaaaaagtggcaccgagtcggtgctaatttctactaagtgtagatTACCAAGTACTCACAGGACCAAT
  Species: H. sapiens (human)
  Insert size (bp): 150
  Promoter: U6
  Cloning method: Restriction Enzyme; 5′ cloning site BfuAI (destroyed during cloning); 3′ cloning site BfuAI (destroyed during cloning)
  Sequencing primers: 5′ actatcatatgcttaccgtaac
Terms and licenses: Academic/Nonprofit Terms; Industry Terms: Not Available to Industry
Depositor comments: U6-driven hgRNA cassette encoded on anti-sense strand
How to cite: pLCHKO_SFRS7_exon_deletion_3 was a gift from Benjamin Blencowe & Jason Moffat (Addgene plasmid # 155071 ; http://n2t.net/addgene:155071 ; RRID:Addgene_155071)
